>Addgene plasmid #123378 | TRAV8-6 | addgene full sequence | sequence record 243747 | Addgene NGS Result
TCGCGCGTTTCGGTGATGACGGTGAAAACCTCTGACACATGCAGCTCCCGGAGACGGTCACAGCTTGTCT
GTAAGCGGATGCCGGGAGCAGACAAGCCCGTCAGGGCGCGTCAGCGGGTGTTGGCGGGTGTCGGGGCTGG
CTTAACTATGCGGCATCAGAGCAGATTGTACTGAGAGTGCACCATATGCGGTGTGAAATACCGCACAGAT
GCGTAAGGAGAAAATACCGCATCAGGCGCCATTCGCCATTCAGGCTGCGCAACTGTTGGGAAGGGCGATC
GGTGCGGGCCTCTTCGCTATTACGCCAGCTGGCGAAAGGGGGATGTGCTGCAAGGCGATTAAGTTGGGTA
ACGCCAGGGTTTTCCCAGTCACGACGTTGTAAAACGACGGCCAGAGAATTCGAGCTCGGTACCTCGCGAA
TACATCTAGATGGTCTCTACCTGAACAAGGTGTTCCCACCCGAGGTCGCTGTGTTTGAGCCATCAGAAGC
AGAGATCTCCCACACCCAAAAGGCCACACTGGTGTGCCTGGCCACAGGCTTCTTCCCCGACCACGTGGAG
CTGAGCTGGTGGGTGAATGGGAAGGAGGTGCACAGTGGGGTCAGCACGGACCCGCAGCCCCTCAAGGAGC
AGCCCGCCCTCAATGACTCCAGATACTGCCTGAGCAGCCGCCTGAGGGTTTCGGCCACCTTCTGGCAGAA
CCCCCGCAACCACTTCCGCTGTCAAGTCCAGTTCTACGGGCTCTCGGAGAATGACGAGTGGACCCAGGAT
AGGGCCAAACCCGTCACCCAGATCGTCAGCGCCGAGGCCTGGGGTAGAGCAGACTGTGGCTTTACCTCGG
TGTCCTACCAGCAAGGGGTCCTGTCTGCCACCATCCTCTATGAGATCCTGCTAGGGAAGGCCACCCTGTA
TGCTGTGCTGGTCAGCGCCCTTGTGTTGATGGCCATGGTCAAGAGAAAGGATTTCAGGAGGAGGAGGAGC
GGCAGTGGAGTGAAACAGACTTTGAATTTTGACCTTCTCAAGTTGGCGGGAGACGTGGAGTCCAACCCAG
GGCCCATGCTCCTGCTGCTCGTCCCAGCGTTCCAGGTGATTTTTACCCTGGGAGGAACCAGAGCCCAGTC
TGTGACCCAGCTTGACAGCCAAGTCCCTGTCTTTGAAGAAGCCCCTGTGGAGCTGAGGTGCAACTACTCA
TCGTCTGTTTCAGTGTATCTCTTCTGGTATGTGCAATACCCCAACCAAGGACTCCAGCTTCTCCTGAAGT
ATTTATCAGGATCCACCCTGGTTGAAAGCATCAACGGTTTTGAGGCTGAATTTAACAAGAGTCAAACTTC
CTTCCACTTGAGGAAACCCTCAGTCCATATAAGCGACACGGCTGAGTACTGAGACCATCGGATCCCGGGC
CCGTCGACTGCAGAGGCCTGCATGCAAGCTTGGTGTAATCATGGTCATAGCTGTTTCCTGTGTGAAATTG
TTATCCGCTCACAATTCCACACAACATACGAGCCGGAAGCATAAAGTGTAAAGCCTGGGGTGCCTAATGA
GTGAGCTAACTCACATTAATTGCGTTGCGCTCACTGCCCGCTTTCCAGTCGGGAAACCTGTCGTGCCAGC
TGCATTAATGAATCGGCCAACGCGCGGGGAGAGGCGGTTTGCGTATTGGGCGCTCTTCCGCTTCCTCGCT
CACTGACTCGCTGCGCTCGGTCGTTCGGCTGCGGCGAGCGGTATCAGCTCACTCAAAGGCGGTAATACGG
TTATCCACAGAATCAGGGGATAACGCAGGAAAGAACATGTGAGCAAAAGGCCAGCAAAAGGCCAGGAACC
GTAAAAAGGCCGCGTTGCTGGCGTTTTTCCATAGGCTCCGCCCCCCTGACGAGCATCACAAAAATCGACG
CTCAAGTCAGAGGTGGCGAAACCCGACAGGACTATAAAGATACCAGGCGTTTCCCCCTGGAAGCTCCCTC
GTGCGCTCTCCTGTTCCGACCCTGCCGCTTACCGGATACCTGTCCGCCTTTCTCCCTTCGGGAAGCGTGG
CGCTTTCTCATAGCTCACGCTGTAGGTATCTCAGTTCGGTGTAGGTCGTTCGCTCCAAGCTGGGCTGTGT
GCACGAACCCCCCGTTCAGCCCGACCGCTGCGCCTTATCCGGTAACTATCGTCTTGAGTCCAACCCGGTA
AGACACGACTTATCGCCACTGGCAGCAGCCACTGGTAACAGGATTAGCAGAGCGAGGTATGTAGGCGGTG
CTACAGAGTTCTTGAAGTGGTGGCCTAACTACGGCTACACTAGAAGAACAGTATTTGGTATCTGCGCTCT
GCTGAAGCCAGTTACCTTCGGAAAAAGAGTTGGTAGCTCTTGATCCGGCAAACAAACCACCGCTGGTAGC
GGTGGTTTTTTTGTTTGCAAGCAGCAGATTACGCGCAGAAAAAAAGGATCTCAAGAAGATCCTTTGATCT
TTTCTACGGGGTCTGACGCTCAGTGGAACGAAAACTCACGTTAAGGGATTTTGGTCATGAGATTATCAAA
AAGGATCTTCACCTAGATCCTTTTAAATTAAAAATGAAGTTTTAAATCAAGCCCAATCTGAATAATGTTA
CAACCAATTAACCAATTCTGATTAGAAAAACTCATCGAGCATCAAATGAAACTGCAATTTATTCATATCA
GGATTATCAATACCATATTTTTGAAAAAGCCGTTTCTGTAATGAAGGAGAAAACTCACCGAGGCAGTTCC
ATAGGATGGCAAGATCCTGGTATCGGTCTGCGATTCCGACTCGTCCAACATCAATACAACCTATTAATTT
CCCCTCGTCAAAAATAAGGTTATCAAGTGAGAAATCACCATGAGTGACGACTGAATCCGGTGAGAATGGC
AAAAGTTTATGCATTTCTTTCCAGACTTGTTCAACAGGCCAGCCATTACGCTCGTCATCAAAATCACTCG
CATCAACCAAACCGTTATTCATTCGTGATTGCGCCTGAGCGAGACGAAATACGCGATCGCTGTTAAAAGG
ACAATTACAAACAGGAATCGAATGCAACCGGCGCAGGAACACTGCCAGCGCATCAACAATATTTTCACCT
GAATCAGGATATTCTTCTAATACCTGGAATGCTGTTTTTCCGGGGATCGCAGTGGTGAGTAACCATGCAT
CATCAGGAGTACGGATAAAATGCTTGATGGTCGGAAGAGGCATAAATTCCGTCAGCCAGTTTAGTCTGAC
CATCTCATCTGTAACATCATTGGCAACGCTACCTTTGCCATGTTTCAGAAACAACTCTGGCGCATCGGGC
TTCCCATACAAGCGATAGATTGTCGCACCTGATTGCCCGACATTATCGCGAGCCCATTTATACCCATATA
AATCAGCATCCATGTTGGAATTTAATCGCGGCCTCGACGTTTCCCGTTGAATATGGCTCATAACACCCCT
TGTATTACTGTTTATGTAAGCAGACAGTTTTATTGTTCATGATGATATATTTTTATCTTGTGCAATGTAA
CATCAGAGATTTTGAGACACGGGCCAGAGCTGCA
Features (pLannotate 1.2.2; 12 found; start..end, strand, type, name):
    137..236     +  misc_feature   bom (fragment): basis of mobility region from pBR322
    242..399     -  CDS            lacZα (fragment): LacZα fragment of β-galactosidase; lacZ fragment
    441..965     +  CDS            TRBC1: TRBC1_HUMAN - Experimental evidence at protein level: Swiss-Prot protein existence level 1. Constant region of T cell receptor (TR) beta chain (PubMed:24600447). Alpha-beta T cell receptors are antigen specific receptors which are essential to the immune response and are present on the cell surface of T lymphocytes. Recognize peptide-major histocompatibility (MH) (pMH) complexes that are displayed by antigen presenting cells (APC), a prerequisite for efficient T cell adaptive immunity against pathogens (PubMed:25493333). Binding of alpha-beta TR to pMH complex initiates TR-CD3 clustering on th
    990..1055    +  CDS            F2A: 2A peptide from foot-and-mouth disease virus polyprotein Eukaryotic ribosomes fail to insert a peptide bond between the Gly and Pro residues, yielding separate polypeptides.
   1056..1379    +  CDS            TVA1_MOUSE (fragment): Experimental evidence at protein level: Swiss-Prot protein existence level 1. From Mus musculus (Mouse).
   1468..1484    -  protein_bind   lac operator: The lac repressor binds to the lac operator to inhibit transcription in E. coli. This inhibition can be relieved by adding lactose or isopropyl-β-D-thiogalactopyranoside (IPTG). lac repressor encoded by lacI
   1492..1522    -  promoter       lac promoter: promoter for the E. coli lac operon
   1537..1558    -  protein_bind   CAP binding site: CAP binding activates transcription in the presence of cAMP. E. coli catabolite activator protein
   1571..1663    -  CDS            lacI (fragment): lac repressor; lacI; The lac repressor binds to the lac operator to inhibit transcription in E. coli. This inhibition can be relieved by adding lactose or isopropyl-β-D-thiogalactopyranoside (IPTG).
   1846..2434    -  rep_origin     ori: high-copy-number ColE1/pMB1/pBR322/pUC origin of replication
   2612..3421    -  CDS            KanR: aminoglycoside phosphotransferase; aph(3')-Ia; confers resistance to kanamycin in bacteria or G418 (Geneticin®) in eukaryotes
   3528..35      +  CDS            rop (fragment) (across the origin): Rop protein, which maintains plasmids at low copy number; rop
