[The description below was written by a language model from this plasmid's Addgene catalogue record and pLannotate feature annotations shown in this document.]
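Description:
TRAV8-6 is a small (about 3.5 kb) high-copy cloning plasmid built on the pUC57-kanamycin backbone, serving as one module in a library of parts for assembling human T-cell receptor (TCR) expression constructs. It is propagated in E. coli through a ColE1/pUC-type origin and selected with kanamycin via the aph(3')-Ia KanR gene. The remaining backbone annotations (fragments of lacZα, lacI, rop and bom, plus the lac promoter, lac operator and CAP binding site) are remnants of the pUC cloning region. Although it is catalogued as a bacterial expression vector, nothing in the record indicates that the insert is meant to be expressed in bacteria. The lac promoter lies downstream of the insert and is annotated on the opposite strand, so the plasmid is best regarded as a storage and donor vector.

The catalogue names the insert as wild-type human TRAV8-6, a TCR alpha-chain variable gene segment, but the feature table shows a larger composite cassette on the forward strand. It consists of a TCR beta constant region (TRBC1), an F2A ribosome-skipping peptide from foot-and-mouth disease virus, and immediately after it a roughly 320 nt segment that the annotation tool matched to a mouse TCR alpha variable protein. That last segment most likely corresponds to the human TRAV8-6 sequence, labelled by homology. This arrangement fits a design in which a beta chain and an alpha chain are encoded in a single reading frame and separated into two polypeptides at the 2A site. The fragment would supply the Cβ–2A–Vα middle portion. The depositor notes Golden Gate cloning, consistent with modular joining to other TCR fragments, though the record does not annotate the type IIS sites or name the destination vector or promoter.
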