Addgene plasmid #123378: TRAV8-6
Purpose: construction of TCR
Depositing lab: Catherine Wu. Depositing organization: Dana-Farber Cancer Institute. Publication: A cloning and expression system to probe T-cell receptor specificity and assess functional avidity to neoantigens. Hu Z, Anandappa AJ, Sun J, Kim J, Leet DE, Bozym DJ, Chen C, Williams L, Shukla SA, Zhang W, Tabbaa D, Steelman S, Olive O, Livak KJ, Kishi H, Muraguchi A, Guleria I, Stevens J, Lane WJ, Burkhardt UE, Fritsch EF, Neuberg D, Ott PA, Keskin DB, Hacohen N, Wu CJ. Blood. 2018 Nov 1;132(18):1911-1921. doi: 10.1182/blood-2018-04-843763. Epub 2018 Aug 27. PubMed 30150207.
Backbone
  Vector backbone: pUC57-kanamycin
  Vector type: Bacterial Expression
Growth in bacteria
  Bacterial resistance: Kanamycin, 50 μg/mL
  Growth temperature: 37°C
  Growth strain: DH5alpha
  Copy number: High Copy
Gene/Insert
  Gene/Insert name: TRAV8-6
  Species: H. sapiens (human)
  Mutation: WT
  Entrez Gene: TRAV8-6 (a.k.a. TCRAV1S3, TCRAV8S6, TRAV86)
  Cloning method: Unknown
Terms and licenses: Academic/Nonprofit Terms; Industry Terms: Not Available to Industry
Depositor comments: Cloning Method: Golden Gate.
How to cite: TRAV8-6 was a gift from Catherine Wu (Addgene plasmid # 123378 ; http://n2t.net/addgene:123378 ; RRID:Addgene_123378)
